Addgene plasmid #197223: pCx43-7-miRFP670-2-N1
Purpose: Expresses the fusion protein of Cx43-7-miRFP670-2 in mammalian cells
Depositing lab: Kiryl Piatkevich. Depositing organization: Westlake University. Publication: Quantitative assessment of near-infrared fluorescent proteins. Zhang H, Papadaki S, Sun X, Wang X, Drobizhev M, Yao L, Rehbock M, Koster RW, Wu L, Namikawa K, Piatkevich KD. Nat Methods. 2023 Sep 4. doi: 10.1038/s41592-023-01975-z. PubMed 37666982.
Backbone
  Vector backbone: pN1
  Vector type: Mammalian Expression
Growth in bacteria
  Bacterial resistance: Kanamycin, 50 μg/mL
  Growth temperature: 37°C
  Growth strain: NEB Stable
  Copy number: High Copy
Gene/Insert
  Gene/Insert name: Cx43-7-miRFP670-2
  Species: M. musculus (mouse)
  Cloning method: Gibson Cloning
Terms and licenses: Academic/Nonprofit Terms; Industry Terms: Not Available to Industry
Depositor comments: Please visit https://www.researchsquare.com/article/rs-797586/v1 for preprint.
How to cite: pCx43-7-miRFP670-2-N1 was a gift from Kiryl Piatkevich (Addgene plasmid # 197223 ; http://n2t.net/addgene:197223 ; RRID:Addgene_197223)
