[The description below was written by a language model from this plasmid's Addgene catalogue record and pLannotate feature annotations shown in this document.]
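Description:
pCx43-7-miRFP670-2-N1 is a 6,071 nt mammalian expression plasmid built on an N1-type backbone (pN1), in which the gene of interest sits upstream of the fluorescent protein so that the tag is fused to its C-terminus. It is propagated in bacteria from a high-copy ColE1/pUC-type origin and selected with kanamycin. The resistance gene is the Tn5 aminoglycoside phosphotransferase (NeoR/KanR), placed behind tandem bacterial (bla) and SV40 early promoters and followed by the HSV TK polyadenylation signal. This arrangement gives kanamycin resistance in E. coli and can confer G418 resistance in mammalian cells. An f1 origin is also present. Short matches annotated as ble, bGH poly(A) and SV40 large T antigen are only fragments, most likely residual backbone sequence rather than functional parts.

The payload is a single transcription unit driven by the human CMV immediate-early enhancer and promoter and terminated by the SV40 poly(A) signal. It encodes connexin 43 (Gja1), a gap junction channel protein, followed after a short gap by miRFP670-2. The "7" in the name probably refers to the length of this linker, though the record does not say so. miRFP670-2 is a constitutively fluorescent near-infrared protein derived from a Rhodopseudomonas palustris bacteriophytochrome, and it needs biliverdin as a chromophore. The catalogue lists the insert species as mouse, whereas the automated annotation's best match for the connexin is the rat protein; the two orthologues are closely related, and the record does not resolve this. The plasmid comes from a study that quantitatively compared near-infrared fluorescent proteins. Its stated purpose is expression of the Cx43 fusion in mammalian cells, which is consistent with testing how the tag behaves when fused to a gap junction protein.
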