Features (pLannotate 1.2.2; 15 found; start..end, strand, type, name):
      1..364     +  enhancer       CMV enhancer: human cytomegalovirus immediate early enhancer
    365..568     +  promoter       CMV promoter: human cytomegalovirus (CMV) immediate early promoter
    591..634     +  misc_feature   MCS (fragment): multiple cloning site
    635..1780    +  CDS            Gja1: CXA1_RAT - Also known as Cxn-43. Experimental evidence at protein level: Swiss-Prot protein existence level 1. Gap junction protein that acts as a regulator of bladder capacity. A gap junction consists of a cluster of closely packed pairs of transmembrane channels, the connexons, through which materials of low MW diffuse from one cell to a neighboring cell. Negative regulator of bladder functional capacity: acts by enhancing intercellular electrical and chemical transmission, thus sensitizing bladder muscles to cholinergic neural stimuli and causing them to contract (By similarity). May play a
   1802..2734    +  CDS            miRFP670-2: miRFP670-2 is a basic (constitutively fluorescent) near ir fluorescent protein published in 2020, derived from Rhodopseudomonas palustris CGA009. It has low acid sensitivity. It requires the cofactor biliverdin for fluorescence.
   2753..2836    +  CDS            large T antigen (fragment): large T antigen from SV40 (simian virus 40)
   2859..2980    +  polyA_signal   SV40 poly(A) signal: SV40 polyadenylation signal
   3014..3442    -  rep_origin     f1 ori (sequence partly withheld): f1 bacteriophage origin of replication; arrow indicates direction of (+) strand synthesis
   3469..3573    +  promoter       AmpR promoter: bla
   3575..3932    +  promoter       SV40 promoter: SV40 enhancer and early promoter
   3967..4761    +  CDS            NeoR/KanR: aminoglycoside phosphotransferase from Tn5; aph(3')-II (or nptII); confers resistance to neomycin, kanamycin, and G418 (Geneticin®)
   4782..4934    +  CDS            ble (fragment): BLE_KLEPN - Experimental evidence at protein level: Swiss-Prot protein existence level 1. Binding protein with a strong affinity to the bleomycin family of antibiotics. Binds to CL990; an antimitotic-antibiotic compound. From Klebsiella pneumoniae.
   4993..5040    +  polyA_signal   HSV TK poly(A) signal: herpes simplex virus thymidine kinase polyadenylation signal (Cole and Stacy, 1985)
   5131..5147    -  polyA_signal   bGH poly(A) signal (fragment): bovine growth hormone polyadenylation signal
   5369..5957    +  rep_origin     ori: high-copy-number ColE1/pMB1/pBR322/pUC origin of replication
>Addgene plasmid #197223 | pCx43-7-miRFP670-2-N1 | addgene full sequence | sequence record 388156 | Addgene NGS Result
TAGTTATTAATAGTAATCAATTACGGGGTCATTAGTTCATAGCCCATATATGGAGTTCCGCGTTACATAA
CTTACGGTAAATGGCCCGCCTGGCTGACCGCCCAACGACCCCCGCCCATTGACGTCAATAATGACGTATG
TTCCCATAGTAACGCCAATAGGGACTTTCCATTGACGTCAATGGGTGGAGTATTTACGGTAAACTGCCCA
CTTGGCAGTACATCAAGTGTATCATATGCCAAGTACGCCCCCTATTGACGTCAATGACGGTAAATGGCCC
GCCTGGCATTATGCCCAGTACATGACCTTATGGGACTTTCCTACTTGGCAGTACATCTACGTATTAGTCA
TCGCTACTACCATGGTGATGCGGTTTTGGCAGTACATCAATGGGCGTGGATAGCGGTTTGACTCACGGGG
ATTTCCAAGTCTCCACCCCATTGACGTCAATGGGAGTTTGTTTTGGCACCAAAATCAACGGGACTTTCCA
AAATGTCGTAACAACTCCGCCCCATTGACGCAAATGGGCGGTAGGCGTGTACGGTGGGAGGTCTATATAA
GCAGAGCTGGTTTAGTGAACCGTCAGATCCGCTAGCGCTACCGGACTCAGATCTCGAGCTCAAGCTTCGA
ATTCATGGGTGACTGGAGTGCCTTGGGGAAGCTTCTGGACAAGGTCCAAGCCTACTCCACCGCTGGAGGG
AAGGTGTGGCTGTCAGTGCTCTTCATATTCAGAATCCTGCTCCTGGGGACAGCTGTTGAGTCAGCTTGGG
GTGATGAACAGTCTGCCTTTCGCTGTAACACTCAACAACCTGGCTGCGAAAACGTCTGCTATGACAAGTC
CTTCCCCATCTCTCACGTGCGCTTCTGGGTCCTTCAGATCATATTCGTGTCTGTGCCCACACTCCTGTAC
TTGGCCCATGTGTTCTATGTGATGAGGAAGGAAGAGAAGCTAAACAAGAAAGAAGAGGAGCTCAAAGTGG
CCCAGACTGACGGGGTCAACGTGGAGATGCACCTGAAGCAGATTGAAATCAAGAAGTTCAAGTACGGGAT
TGAAGAGCACGGCAAGGTGAAAATGAGGGGCGGCTTGCTGAGAACCTACATCATCAGCATCCTCTTCAAG
TCTGTCTTCGAGGTGGCCTTCCTGCTCATCCAGTGGTACATCTATGGGTTCAGCTTGAGCGCGGTCTACA
CCTGCAAGAGAGATCCCTGCCCCCACCAGGTAGACTGCTTCCTCTCACGTCCCACGGAGAAAACCATCTT
CATCATCTTCATGCTGGTGGTGTCCTTGGTGTCTCTCGCTTTGAACATCATTGAGCTCTTCTACGTCTTC
TTCAAGGGCGTTAAGGATCGCGTGAAGGGAAGAAGCGATCCTTACCACGCCACCACTGGCCCACTGAGCC
CATCAAAAGACTGCGGATCTCCAAAATACGCCTACTTCAATGGCTGCTCCTCACCAACGGCTCCACTCTC
GCCTATGTCTCCTCCTGGGTACAAGCTGGTTACTGGTGACAGAAACAATTCCTCGTGCCGCAATTACAAC
AAGCAAGCTAGCGAGCAAAACTGGGCGAACTACAGCGCAGAGCAAAATCGCATGGGGCAGGCCGGAAGCA
CCATCTCCAACTCGCACGCCCAGCCGTTCGATTTCCCCGACGACAACCAGAATGCCAAAAAAGTTGCTGC
TGGACATGAACTCCAGCCATTAGCCATCGTGGACCAACGACCTTCCAGCAGAGCCAGCAGCCGCGCCAGC
AGCAGGCCTCGGCCTGATGACCTGGAGATTGCGGATCCACCGGTCGCCACCATGGCGCGTAAGGTCGATC
TCACCTCCTGCGATCGCGAGCCGATCCACATCCCCGGCAGCATTCAGCCGTGCGGCTGCCTGCTAGCCTG
CGACGCGCAGGCGGTGCGGATCACGCGCATTACGGAAAATGCCGGCGCGTTCTTTGGACGCGAAACTCCG
CGGGTCGGTGAGCTACTCGCCGATTACTTCGGCGAGACCGAAGCCCATGCGCTGCGCAACGCACTGGCGC
AGTCCTCCGATCCAAAGCGACCGGCGCTGATCTTCGGTTGGCGCGACGGCCTGACCGGCCGCACCTTCGA
CATCTCACTGCATCGCCATGACGGTACATCGATCATCGAGTTCGAGCCTGCGGCGGCCGAACAGGCCGAC
AATCCGCTGCGGCTGACGCGGCAGATCATCGCGCGCACCAAAGAACTGAAGTCGCTCGAAGAGATGGCCG
CACGGGTGCCGCGCTATCTGCAGGCGATGCTCGGCTATCACCGCGTGATGTTGTACCGCTTCGCGGACGA
CGGCTCCGGGATGGTGATCGGCGAGGCGAAGCGCAGCGACCTCGAGAGCTTTCTCGGTCAGCACTTTCCG
GCGTCGCTGGTCCCGCAGCAGGCGCGGCTACTGTACTTGAAGAACGCGATCCGCGTGGTCTCGGATTCGC
GCGGCATCAGCAGCCGGATCGTGCCCGAGCACGACGCCTCCGGCGCCGCGCTCGATCTGTCGTTCGCGCA
CCTGCGCAGCATCTCGCCCTGCCATCTCGAATTTCTGCGGAACATGGGCGTCAGCGCCTCGATGTCGCTG
TCGATCATCATTGACGGCACGCTATGGGGATTGATCATCTGTCATCATTACGAGCCGCGTGCCGTGCCGA
TGGCGCAGCGCGTCGCGGCCAAAAGGTTCGCCGAGCGCTTATCGACGCACTTCACCGCCGCCCACCACCA
ACGCTAAGCGGCCGCGACTCTAGATCATAATCAGCCATACCACATTTGTAGAGGTTTTACTTGCTTTAAA
AAACCTCCCACACCTCCCCCTGAACCTGAAACATAAAATGAATGCAATTGTTGTTGTTAACTTGTTTATT
GCAGCTTATAATGGTTACAAATAAAGCAATAGCATCACAAATTTCACAAATAAAGCATTTTTTTCACTGC
ATTCTAGTTGTGGTTTGTCCAAACTCATCAATGTATCTTAAGGCGTAAATTGTAAGCGTTAATATTTTGT
TAAAATTCGCGTTAAATTTTTGTTAAATCAGCTCATTTTTTAACCAATAGGCCGAAATCGGCAAAATCCC
TTATAAATCAAAAGAATAGACCGAGATAGGGT
[37 nt withheld, positions 3113-3149]
AAAGAACGTGGACTCCAACGTCAAAGG
[49 nt withheld, positions 3177-3225]
T
[91 nt withheld, positions 3227-3317]
G
[124 nt withheld, positions 3319-3442]
CAGGTGGCACTTTTCGGGGAAATGTGCGCGGAACCCCTATTTGTTTATTTTTCTAAATACATTCAAATAT
GTATCCGCTCATGAGACAATAACCCTGATAAATGCTTCAATAATATTGAAAAAGGAAGAGTCCTGAGGCG
GAAAGAACCAGCTGTGGAATGTGTGTCAGTTAGGGTGTGGAAAGTCCCCAGGCTCCCCAGCAGGCAGAAG
TATGCAAAGCATGCATCTCAATTAGTCAGCAACCAGGTGTGGAAAGTCCCCAGGCTCCCCAGCAGGCAGA
AGTATGCAAAGCATGCATCTCAATTAGTCAGCAACCATAGTCCCGCCCCTAACTCCGCCCATCCCGCCCC
TAACTCCGCCCAGTTCCGCCCATTCTCCGCCCCATGGCTGACTAATTTTTTTTATTTATGCAGAGGCCGA
GGCCGCCTCGGCCTCTGAGCTATTCCAGAAGTAGTGAGGAGGCTTTTTTGGAGGCCTAGGCTTTTGCAAA
GATCGATCAAGAGACAGGATGAGGATCGTTTCGCATGATTGAACAAGATGGATTGCACGCAGGTTCTCCG
GCCGCTTGGGTGGAGAGGCTATTCGGCTATGACTGGGCACAACAGACAATCGGCTGCTCTGATGCCGCCG
TGTTCCGGCTGTCAGCGCAGGGGCGCCCGGTTCTTTTTGTCAAGACCGACCTGTCCGGTGCCCTGAATGA
ACTGCAAGACGAGGCAGCGCGGCTATCGTGGCTGGCCACGACGGGCGTTCCTTGCGCAGCTGTGCTCGAC
GTTGTCACTGAAGCGGGAAGGGACTGGCTGCTATTGGGCGAAGTGCCGGGGCAGGATCTCCTGTCATCTC
ACCTTGCTCCTGCCGAGAAAGTATCCATCATGGCTGATGCAATGCGGCGGCTGCATACGCTTGATCCGGC
TACCTGCCCATTCGACCACCAAGCGAAACATCGCATCGAGCGAGCACGTACTCGGATGGAAGCCGGTCTT
GTCGATCAGGATGATCTGGACGAAGAGCATCAGGGGCTCGCGCCAGCCGAACTGTTCGCCAGGCTCAAGG
CGAGCATGCCCGACGGCGAGGATCTCGTCGTGACCCATGGCGATGCCTGCTTGCCGAATATCATGGTGGA
AAATGGCCGCTTTTCTGGATTCATCGACTGTGGCCGGCTGGGTGTGGCGGACCGCTATCAGGACATAGCG
TTGGCTACCCGTGATATTGCTGAAGAGCTTGGCGGCGAATGGGCTGACCGCTTCCTCGTGCTTTACGGTA
TCGCCGCTCCCGATTCGCAGCGCATCGCCTTCTATCGCCTTCTTGACGAGTTCTTCTGAGCGGGACTCTG
GGGTTCGAAATGACCGACCAAGCGACGCCCAACCTGCCATCACGAGATTTCGATTCCACCGCCGCCTTCT
ATGAAAGGTTGGGCTTCGGAATCGTTTTCCGGGACGCCGGCTGGATGATCCTCCAGCGCGGGGATCTCAT
GCTGGAGTTCTTCGCCCACCCTAGGGGGAGGCTAACTGAAACACGGAAGGAGACAATACCGGAAGGAACC
CGCGCTATGACGGCAATAAAAAGACAGAATAAAACGCACGGTGTTGGGTCGTTTGTTCATAAACGCGGGG
TTCGGTCCCAGGGCTGGCACTCTGTCGATACCCCACCGAGACCCCATTGGGGCCAATACGCCCGCGTTTC
TTCCTTTTCCCCACCCCACCCCCCAAGTTCGGGTGAAGGCCCAGGGCTCGCAGCCAACGTCGGGGCGGCA
GGCCCTGCCATAGCCTCAGGTTACTCATATATACTTTAGATTGATTTAAAACTTCATTTTTAATTTAAAA
GGATCTAGGTGAAGATCCTTTTTGATAATCTCATGACCAAAATCCCTTAACGTGAGTTTTCGTTCCACTG
AGCGTCAGACCCCGTAGAAAAGATCAAAGGATCTTCTTGAGATCCTTTTTTTCTGCGCGTAATCTGCTGC
TTGCAAACAAAAAAACCACCGCTACCAGCGGTGGTTTGTTTGCCGGATCAAGAGCTACCAACTCTTTTTC
CGAAGGTAACTGGCTTCAGCAGAGCGCAGATACCAAATACTGTTCTTCTAGTGTAGCCGTAGTTAGGCCA
CCACTTCAAGAACTCTGTAGCACCGACTACATACCTCGCTCTGCTAATCCTGTTACCAGTGGCTGCTGCC
AGTGGCGATAAGTCGTGTCTTACCGGGTTGGACTCAAGACGATAGTTACCGGATAAGGCGCAGCGGTCGG
GCTGAACGGGGGGTTCGTGCACACAGCCCAGCTTGGAGCGAACGACCTACACCGAACTGAGATACCTACA
GCGTGAGCTATGAGAAAGCGCCACGCTTCCCGAAGGGAGAAAGGCGGACAGGTATCCGGTAAGCGGCAGG
GTCGGAACAGGAGAGCGCACGAGGGAGCTTCCAGGGGGAAACGCCTGGTATCTTTATAGTCCTGTCGGGT
TTCGCCACCTCTGACTTGAGCGTCGATTTTTGTGATGCTCGTCAGGGGGGCGGAGCCTATGGAAAAACGC
CAGCAACGCGGCCTTTTTACGGTTCCTGGCCTTTTGCTGGCCTTTTGCTCACATGTTCTTTCCTGCGTTA
TCCCCTGATTCTGTGGATAACCGTATTACCGCCATGCAT
